Addgene plasmid #227561: pEPHS1CB0003
Purpose: Level 1 - Position 1 with 35S promoter and terminator for plant expression, with mutations in CDS
Depositing lab: Nicola Patron. Depositing organization: Earlham Institute. Publication: Biosynthesis and bioactivity of anti-inflammatory triterpenoids in Calendula officinalis. Golubova D, Salmon M, Su H, Tansley C, Kaithakottil GG, Linsmith G, Schudoma C, Swarbreck D, O'Connell MA, Patron NJ. Nat Commun. 2025 Jul 28;16(1):6941. doi: 10.1038/s41467-025-62269-w. PubMed 40721615.
Backbone
  Vector backbone: pICH47732
  Vector type: Plant Expression
Growth in bacteria
  Bacterial resistance: Ampicillin, 100 μg/mL
  Growth temperature: 37°C
  Growth strain: DH5alpha
  Copy number: High Copy
Gene/Insert
  Gene/Insert name: 35Sshort_TMV_CoTXSS (H492Q)_35S
  Species: Calendula officinalis
  Mutation: H492Q, BsaI sites removed by silent mutation
  Promoter: 35Sshort_TMV (pICH51277)
  Cloning method: Restriction Enzyme; 5′ cloning site BsaI (destroyed during cloning); 3′ cloning site BsaI (destroyed during cloning)
Terms and licenses: Academic/Nonprofit Terms; Industry Terms: Not Available to Industry
How to cite: pEPHS1CB0003 was a gift from Nicola Patron (Addgene plasmid # 227561 ; http://n2t.net/addgene:227561 ; RRID:Addgene_227561)
