[The description below was written by a language model from this plasmid's Addgene catalogue record and pLannotate feature annotations shown in this document.]
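Description:
pEPHS1CB0003 is a Golden Gate (MoClo) Level 1, Position 1 plant expression construct built in the pICH47732 acceptor backbone. It is a binary-type vector. The feature table shows nopaline-type left and right T-DNA border repeats flanking the expression cassette. Outside the borders it shows the broad-host-range incP oriV with its trfA replication initiator gene, which allow maintenance in Agrobacterium, and a high-copy ColE1/pUC origin for propagation in E. coli. Selection in bacteria is by ampicillin resistance (β-lactamase under its own promoter).

The single transcriptional unit between the borders consists of the short CaMV 35S promoter fused to the tobacco mosaic virus Ω 5′ leader, a translational enhancer. This is followed by the coding sequence of CoTXSS from Calendula officinalis and then the CaMV 35S terminator/polyadenylation signal. The coding sequence carries an H492Q substitution, and its internal BsaI sites were removed by silent mutation so that it could be assembled by BsaI-based cloning; the flanking BsaI sites were destroyed during assembly. The automated annotation labels this roughly 2.3 kb open reading frame by similarity to Panax ginseng dammarenediol synthase, which suggests an oxidosqualene cyclase-type triterpene synthase. The record itself does not describe the enzyme's activity. The short "SET1" and "TetR" fragment hits are probably incidental matches rather than functional elements.

The construct drives strong constitutive expression of the mutant enzyme in plant cells, most likely through Agrobacterium-mediated delivery. The associated work concerns triterpenoid biosynthesis in Calendula, so the point mutant presumably tests the contribution of residue 492 to enzyme function. As a Level 1 Position 1 module, it could also be combined with other units into multigene Level 2 assemblies.
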