Features (pLannotate 1.2.2; 14 found; start..end, strand, type, name):
    157..261     -  promoter       AmpR promoter: bla
    348..979     -  rep_origin     oriV: incP origin of replication
   1071..1095    +  misc_feature   LB T-DNA repeat: left border repeat from nopaline C58 T-DNA
   1281..1626    +  promoter       CaMV 35S promoter: strong constitutive promoter from cauliflower mosaic virus
   1578..1624    +  promoter       minimal CaMV 35S promoter: minimal 35S promoter from cauliflower mosaic virus
   1655..1708    +  misc_feature   TMV Ω: translational enhancer from the tobacco mosaic virus 5'-leader sequence (Gallie et al., 1988)
   1717..4041    +  CDS            DDS: DADIS_PANGI - Also known as DS
   4062..4079    +  CDS            SET1 (fragment): solubility-enhancement tag derived from T7 phage gene 10B
   4114..4288    +  polyA_signal   CaMV poly(A) signal: cauliflower mosaic virus polyadenylation signal
   4333..4357    +  misc_feature   RB T-DNA repeat: right border repeat from nopaline C58 T-DNA
   4469..4489    -  CDS            TetR (fragment): tetracycline resistance regulatory protein; tetR
   4516..5661    -  CDS            trfA: TRFA_ECOLX - Experimental evidence at protein level: Swiss-Prot protein existence level 1. Also involved in plasmid copy number control, promoting intermolecular coupling of protein bound iterons at oriV, which inhibits replication initiation. From Escherichia coli.
   5997..6585    -  rep_origin     ori: high-copy-number ColE1/pMB1/pBR322/pUC origin of replication
   6756..156     -  CDS            AmpR (across the origin): β-lactamase; bla; confers resistance to ampicillin, carbenicillin, and related antibiotics
>Addgene plasmid #227561 | pEPHS1CB0003 | addgene full sequence | sequence record 455271 | Addgene NGS Result
ACCGCTGTTGAGATCCAGTTCGATGTAACCCACTCGTGCACCCAACTGATCTTCAGCATCTTTTACTTTC
ACCAGCGTTTCTGGGTGAGCAAAAACAGGAAGGCAAAATGCCGCAAAAAAGGGAATAAGGGCGACACGGA
AATGTTGAATACTCATACTCTTCCTTTTTCAATATTATTGAAGCATTTATCAAGGTTATTGTCTCATGAG
CGGATACATATTTGAATGTATTTAGAAAAATAAACAAATAGGGGTTCCGCGCACGAATTGGCCAGCGCTG
CCATTTTTGGGGTGAGGCCGTTCGCGGCCGAGGGGCGCAGCCCCTGGGGGGATGGGAGGCCCGCGTTAGC
GGGCCGGGAGGGTTCGAGAAGGGGGGGCACCCCCCTTCGGCGTGCGCGGTCACGCGCACAGGGCGCAGCC
CTGGTTAAAAACAAGGTTTATAAATATTGGTTTAAAAGCAGGTTAAAAGACAGGTTAGCGGTGGCCGAAA
AACGGGCGGAAACCCTTGCAAATGCTGGATTTTCTGCCTGTGGACAGCCCCTCAAATGTCAATAGGTGCG
CCCCTCATCTGTCAGCACTCTGCCCCTCAAGTGTCAAGGATCGCGCCCCTCATCTGTCAGTAGTCGCGCC
CCTCAAGTGTCAATACCGCAGGGCACTTATCCCCAGGCTTGTCCACATCATCTGTGGGAAACTCGCGTAA
AATCAGGCGTTTTCGCCGATTTGCGAGGCTGGCCAGCTCCACGTCGCCGGCCGAAATCGAGCCTGCCCCT
CATCTGTCAACGCCGCGCCGGGTGAGTCGGCCCCTCAAGTGTCAACGTCCGCCCCTCATCTGTCAGTGAG
GGCCAAGTTTTCCGCGAGGTATCCACAACGCCGGCGGCCGCGGTGTCTCGCACACGGCTTCGACGGCGTT
TCTGGCGCGTTTGCAGGGCCATAGACGGCCGCCAGCCCAGCGGCGAGGGCAACCAGCCCGGTGAGCGTCG
CAAAGGAGATCCTGATCTGACTGATGGGCTGCCTGTATCGAGTGGTGATTTTGTGCCGAGCTGCCGGTCG
GGGAGCTGTTGGCTGGCTGGTGGCAGGATATATTGTGGTGTAAACAAATTGACGCTTAGACAACTTAATA
ACACATTGCGGACGTTTTTAATGTACTGGGGTGGATGCAGTGGGCCCCACTCTGTGAAGACAATGCCGAA
TTCGGATCCGGAGGTCAACATGGTGGAGCACGACACTCTGGTCTACTCCAAAAATGTCAAAGATACAGTC
TCAGAAGATCAAAGGGCTATTGAGACTTTTCAACAAAGGATAATTTCGGGAAACCTCCTCGGATTCCATT
GCCCAGCTATCTGTCACTTCATCGAAAGGACAGTAGAAAAGGAAGGTGGCTCCTACAAATGCCATCATTG
CGATAAAGGAAAGGCTATCATTCAAGATCTCTCTGCCGACAGTGGTCCCAAAGATGGACCCCCACCCACG
AGGAGCATCGTGGAAAAAGAAGAGGTTCCAACCACGTCTACAAAGCAAGTGGATTGATGTGACATCTCCA
CTGACGTAAGGGATGACGCACAATCCCACTATCCTTCGCAAGACCCTTCCTCTATATAAGGAAGTTCATT
TCATTTGGAGAGGACACGCTCGAGTATAAGAGCTCATTTTTACAACAATTACCAACAACAACAAACAACA
AACAACATTACAATTACATTTACAATTATCGATACAATGTGGAAATTAAAAATTGGTGAAAAAAATGGAA
AGCTGGAAATTGGTGACGGAAATGGCGATGAATATTTGTATAGTACCAACAATTTCGTAGGGAGACAAAC
ATGGGAGTTTGATCCAAGTGCAGGCACACAGGAAGAACGTGACCAAATCGAAAGGATTCGAGAGCAATTC
TTGAACAATAAGAAGAAACTCGATATCCATTGTTGTGGTGACTTGCTCATGCGAACCCAGCTTATCAAGG
AAAGCCAGATTGATCTTACTAGCGAACTTCTAGTGAGACTCAAAGATGAAGAAGATGTTAACTATGAAGC
TGTGACAATGGCGGTAAAAAAAGCGGTCCTCTTGAACCGTGCAATTCAAGCTTGGGACGGTCATTGGCCA
GCTGAAAATGCCGGTCCCCTTTTTTTTACCCCTCCTCTGATAATTGCCTTGTACATTAGTGGTACAGTGG
ATACAATTTTAACAAAAGAACACCAAAAGGAGATGATTCGCTACATGTACATCCATCAGAATGAAGATGG
AGGATGGGGATTCTATATATCGGGGAAAAGCACGATGATTGGAAGTGCATTGAACTATGTGGCTCTAAGA
CTTCTTGGAGAAGCTTCACCAACTGATGATGATGACATTGGTGCTCTTGCTAGAGGCCATAAATGGATAT
TTGATCACGGCGGTGCTACATCCATCCCTTCATGGGGCAAGGTTTATCTCGCGGTGCTTGGGGTATATGA
ATGGGAAGGCTGCAATCCTCTGCCTCCTGAATTTTGGCTATTTCCTTCCTTTTTGCCTTATCATCCAGCA
AAAATGTGGTGTTACTGTAGAACGACATACATGCCGATGTCACACTTGTATGGTAAAAGCTACCATGGGC
CTATTACTGATCTTGTTTTGTCTTTAAGAAAAGAGATTCACACCCTTCCTTACCACCAGATTAACTGGAA
CAAACAACGACATAATTGTTGTAAGTTGGATCTATACTACCCTCATTCTTCCATACAAGATATGTTATGG
GATAGTCTGCACTATTTTTGTGAACCACTTGTCAAAAAATGGCCCTTGAATAAGCTAAGAGAGAAGGGAC
TCAAAAGAGTGGTTGACCTAATGCGTTATGGATCCGAAGAAGGACGTTACATAGGCATGGGTTGTGTTGA
CAAGGCTTTACAAATGATGTGTTTTTATGCCGAGGATCCAAATGGGATTGACTTCAAACACCACCTGGCT
AGAGTCCCTGATTACTTGTGGCTGGCAGAAGATGGTATGAAGATGCAAAGTTTCGGTAGTCAGTTATGGG
ATTGCACTCTTGTAACTCAAGCAATTATGGCCAGTAATATGGTTGATGAGTATGGAGATTCACTCAAAAA
AGCCCACTTTTACTTAAAACAGTCACAGATTAAAGAGAACCCTAAAGGCGATTTCACAAAAATGTGTCGT
TTATTCACGAAAGGGGCATGGACTTTCTCTGATCAAGACCAAGGATGGGTTGTATCAGATTGCACTGCAG
AAGCTTTGATTTGTTTATTGGCATTGTCACAAATGCCACAAGATATTGCGGGCGAAAAGGCTGAAGTTGA
TAGATTATATGATGCTGTGAATGTCCTCCTTTACCTACAAAGTCCTGAAAGTGGTGGTTTCGCTATTTGG
GAGCCACCAGTTCCAAAACCATATTTACAGATGTTGAACCCTTCAGAACTTTTTGCAGACATAGTGGTTG
AGAAAGAGCATGTTGAATGTACTGGATCCATAATCCAAGCATTGAATTCATTCAAAAATCTGCACCCACG
ACACCGTGAGAAAGAAATAGAAGCTGCTATCGAGAAAGGCATACGTTTTTTGGAAAACAAACAACAAAAT
GATGGTTCATGGTACGGTTATTGGGGTATTTGTTTTCTCTATGGCACATTTTTTGTGCTGCAAGGTTTAG
TATCATGCGGGAAAACATATGAAAATAGTGAAACCGTTCGAAAAGCTGTCAATTTTTTGCTCTCAACACA
GAATTCAGAAGGTGGTTGGGGAGAGAGTTTTGAGTCATGCCCTCAAGAGAAATTCATACCTTTGGAAGGA
AATAGAACAAATTTGGTGCAAACTTCATGGGCCATGCTTGGACTTCTCTATGGTGGACAGGTTGAAAGGG
ATGTAACACCGTTACACAAGGCAGCAAAATTGCTCATTAATGGACAATTGGATAATGGAGATTTTCCTCA
ACAGGAAATAACGGGAGTGTACATGAAAAACTGCATGTTACATTATCCAGAATATAGGAACACTTTTCCG
TTATGGGCGTTAGGAGAATACCGCAACCGTGTTTGGTTGCCAAAGCAACAAGTCGGTTCGTAAGTCGACC
GGCTGCTAACAAAGCCCGAGCTTCTCTAGCTAGAGTCGATCGACAAGCTCGAGTTTCTCCATAATAATGT
GTGAGTAGTTCCCAGATAAGGGAATTAGGGTTCCTATAGGGTTTCGCTCATGTGTTGAGCATATAAGAAA
CCCTTAGTATGTATTTGTATTTGTAAAATACTTCTATCAATAAAATTTCTAATTCCTAAAACCAAAATCC
AGTACTAAAATCCAGATCGCTGCAATTGTCTTCTGCACGAAGTGGTTTAAACTATCAGTGTTTGACAGGA
TATATTGGCGGGTAAACCTAAGAGAAAAGAGCGTTTATTAGAATAATCGGATATTTAAAAGGGCGTGAAA
AGGTTTATCCGTTCGTCCATTTGTATGTGCATGCCAACCACAGGGTTCCCCAGATCAGGCGCTGGCTGCT
GAACCCCCAGCCGGAACTGACCCCACAAGGCCCTAGCGTTTGCAATGCACCAGGTCATCATTGACCCAGG
CGTGTTCCACCAGGCCGCTGCCTCGCAACTCTTCGCAGGCTTCGCCGACCTGCTCGCGCCACTTCTTCAC
GCGGGTGGAATCCGATCCGCACATGAGGCGGAAGGTTTCCAGCTTGAGCGGGTACGGCTCCCGGTGCGAG
CTGAAATAGTCGAACATCCGTCGGGCCGTCGGCGACAGCTTGCGGTACTTCTCCCATATGAATTTCGTGT
AGTGGTCGCCAGCAAACAGCACGACGATTTCCTCGTCGATCAGGACCTGGCAACGGGACGTTTTCTTGCC
ACGGTCCAGGACGCGGAAGCGGTGCAGCAGCGACACCGATTCCAGGTGCCCAACGCGGTCGGACGTGAAG
CCCATCGCCGTCGCCTGTAGGCGCGACAGGCATTCCTCGGCCTTCGTGTAATACCGGCCATTGATCGACC
AGCCCAGGTCCTGGCAAAGCTCGTAGAACGTGAAGGTGATCGGCTCGCCGATAGGGGTGCGCTTCGCGTA
CTCCAACACCTGCTGCCACACCAGTTCGTCATCGTCGGCCCGCAGCTCGACGCCGGTGTAGGTGATCTTC
ACGTCCTTGTTGACGTGGAAAATGACCTTGTTTTGCAGCGCCTCGCGCGGGATTTTCTTGTTGCGCGTGG
TGAACAGGGCAGAGCGGGCCGTGTCGTTTGGCATCGCTCGCATCGTGTCCGGCCACGGCGCAATATCGAA
CAAGGAAAGCTGCATTTCCTTGATCTGCTGCTTCGTGTGTTTCAGCAACGCGGCCTGCTTGGCCTCGCTG
ACCTGTTTTGCCAGGTCCTCGCCGGCGGTTTTTCGCTTCTTGGTCGTCATAGTTCCTCGCGTGTCGATGG
TCATCGACTTCGCCAAACCTGCCGCCTCCTGTTCAAGACGACGCGAACGCTCCACGGCGGCCGATGGCGC
GGGCAGGGCAGGGGGAGCCAGTTGCACGCTGTCGCGCTCGATCTTGGCCGTAGCTTGCTGGACCATCGAG
CCGACGGACTGGAAGGTTTCGCGGGGCGCACGCATGACGGTGCGGCTTGCGATGGTTTCGGCATCCTCGG
CGGAAAACCCCGCGTCGATCAGTTCTTGCCTGTATGCCTTCCGGTCAAACGTCCGATTCATTCACCCTCC
TTGCGGGATTGCCCCGACTCACGCCGGGGCAATGTGCCCTTATTCCTGATTTGACCCGCCTGGTGCCTTG
GTGTCCAGATAATCCACCTTATCGGCAATGAAGTCGGTCCCGTAGACCGTCTGGCCGTCCTTCTCGTACT
TGGTATTCCGAATCTTGCCCTGCACGAATACCAGCGACCCCTTGCCCAAATACTTGCCGTGGGCCTCGGC
CTGAGAGCCAAAACACTTGATGCGGAAGAAGTCGGTGCGCTCCTGCTTGTCGCCGGCATCGTTGCGCCAC
ATCTAGGATCTGCCAGGAACCGTAAAAAGGCCGCGTTGCTGGCGTTTTTCCATAGGCTCCGCCCCCCTGA
CGAGCATCACAAAAATCGACGCTCAAGTCAGAGGTGGCGAAACCCGACAGGACTATAAAGATACCAGGCG
TTTCCCCCTGGAAGCTCCCTCGTGCGCTCTCCTGTTCCGACCCTGCCGCTTACCGGATACCTGTCCGCCT
TTCTCCCTTCGGGAAGCGTGGCGCTTTCTCATAGCTCACGCTGTAGGTATCTCAGTTCGGTGTAGGTCGT
TCGCTCCAAGCTGGGCTGTGTGCACGAACCCCCCGTTCAGCCCGACCGCTGCGCCTTATCCGGTAACTAT
CGTCTTGAGTCCAACCCGGTAAGACACGACTTATCGCCACTGGCAGCAGCCACTGGTAACAGGATTAGCA
GAGCGAGGTATGTAGGCGGTGCTACAGAGTTCTTGAAGTGGTGGCCTAACTACGGCTACACTAGAAGAAC
AGTATTTGGTATCTGCGCTCTGCTGAAGCCAGTTACCTTCGGAAAAAGAGTTGGTAGCTCTTGATCCGGC
AAACAAACCACCGCTGGTAGCGGTGGTTTTTTTGTTTGCAAGCAGCAGATTACGCGCAGAAAAAAAGGAT
CTCAAGAAGATCCTTTGATCTTTTCTACGGGGTCTGACGCTCAGTGGAACGAAAACTCACGTTAAGGGAT
TTTGGTCATGAGATTATCAAAAAGGATCTTCACCTAGATCCTTTTAAATTAAAAATGAAGTTTTAAATCA
ATCTAAAGTATATATGAGTAAACTTGGTCTGACAGTTACCAATGCTTAATCAGTGAGGCACCTATCTCAG
CGATCTGTCTATTTCGTTCATCCATAGTTGCCTGACTCCCCGTCGTGTAGATAACTACGATACGGGAGGG
CTTACCATCTGGCCCCAGTGCTGCAATGATACCGCGAGAACCACGCTCACCGGCTCCAGATTTATCAGCA
ATAAACCAGCCAGCCGGAAGGGCCGAGCGCAGAAGTGGTCCTGCAACTTTATCCGCCTCCATCCAGTCTA
TTAATTGTTGCCGGGAAGCTAGAGTAAGTAGTTCGCCAGTTAATAGTTTGCGCAACGTTGTTGCCATTGC
TACAGGCATCGTGGTGTCACGCTCGTCGTTTGGTATGGCTTCATTCAGCTCCGGTTCCCAACGATCAAGG
CGAGTTACATGATCCCCCATGTTGTGCAAAAAAGCGGTTAGCTCCTTCGGTCCTCCGATCGTTGTCAGAA
GTAAGTTGGCCGCAGTGTTATCACTCATGGTTATGGCAGCACTGCATAATTCTCTTACTGTCATGCCATC
CGTAAGATGCTTTTCTGTGACTGGTGAGTACTCAACCAAGTCATTCTGAGAATAGTGTATGCGGCGACCG
AGTTGCTCTTGCCCGGCGTCAATACGGGATAATACCGCGCCACATAGCAGAACTTTAAAAGTGCTCATCA
TTGGAAAACGTTCTTCGGGGCGAAAACTCTCAAGGATCTT
